>Addgene plasmid #142783 | TFORF1312 | addgene full sequence | sequence record 395848 | Addgene NGS Result
TTAATGTAGTCTTATGCAATACTCTTGTAGTCTTGCAACATGGTAACGATGAGTTAGCAACATGCCTTAC
AAGGAGAGAAAAAGCACCGTGCATGCCGATTGGTGGAAGTAAGGTGGTACGATCGTGCCTTATTAGGAAG
GCAACAGACGGGTCTGACATGGATTGGACGAACCACTGAATTGCCGCATTGCAGAGATATTGTATTTAAG
TGCCTAGCTCGATACATAAACGGGTCTCTCTGGTTAGACCAGATCTGAGCCTGGGAGCTCTCTGGCTAAC
TAGGGAACCCACTGCTTAAGCCTCAATAAAGCTTGCCTTGAGTGCTTCAAGTAGTGTGTGCCCGTCTGTT
GTGTGACTCTGGTAACTAGAGATCCCTCAGACCCTTTTAGTCAGTGTGGAAAATCTCTAGCAGTGGCGCC
CGAACAGGGACTTGAAAGCGAAAGGGAAACCAGAGGAGCTCTCTCGACGCAGGACTCGGCTTGCTGAAGC
GCGCACGGCAAGAGGCGAGGGGCGGCGACTGGTGAGTACGCCAAAAATTTTGACTAGCGGAGGCTAGAAG
GAGAGAGATGGGTGCGAGAGCGTCAGTATTAAGCGGGGGAGAATTAGATCGCGATGGGAAAAAATTCGGT
TAAGGCCAGGGGGAAAGAAAAAATATAAATTAAAACATATAGTATGGGCAAGCAGGGAGCTAGAACGATT
CGCAGTTAATCCTGGCCTGTTAGAAACATCAGAAGGCTGTAGACAAATACTGGGACAGCTACAACCATCC
CTTCAGACAGGATCAGAAGAACTTAGATCATTATATAATACAGTAGCAACCCTCTATTGTGTGCATCAAA
GGATAGAGATAAAAGACACCAAGGAAGCTTTAGACAAGATAGAGGAAGAGCAAAACAAAAGTAAGACCAC
CGCACAGCAAGCGGCCGCTGATCTTCAGACCTGGAGGAGGAGATATGAGGGACAATTGGAGAAGTGAATT
ATATAAATATAAAGTAGTAAAAATTGAACCATTAGGAGTAGCACCCACCAAGGCAAAGAGAAGAGTGGTG
CAGAGAGAAAAAAGAGCAGTGGGAATAGGAGCTTTGTTCCTTGGGTTCTTGGGAGCAGCAGGAAGCACTA
TGGGCGCAGCGTCAATGACGCTGACGGTACAGGCCAGACAATTATTGTCTGGTATAGTGCAGCAGCAGAA
CAATTTGCTGAGGGCTATTGAGGCGCAACAGCATCTGTTGCAACTCACAGTCTGGGGCATCAAGCAGCTC
CAGGCAAGAATCCTGGCTGTGGAAAGATACCTAAAGGATCAACAGCTCCTGGGGATTTGGGGTTGCTCTG
GAAAACTCATTTGCACCACTGCTGTGCCTTGGAATGCTAGTTGGAGTAATAAATCTCTGGAACAGATTTG
GAATCACACGACCTGGATGGAGTGGGACAGAGAAATTAACAATTACACAAGCTTAATACACTCCTTAATT
GAAGAATCGCAAAACCAGCAAGAAAAGAATGAACAAGAATTATTGGAATTAGATAAATGGGCAAGTTTGT
GGAATTGGTTTAACATAACAAATTGGCTGTGGTATATAAAATTATTCATAATGATAGTAGGAGGCTTGGT
AGGTTTAAGAATAGTTTTTGCTGTACTTTCTATAGTGAATAGAGTTAGGCAGGGATATTCACCATTATCG
TTTCAGACCCACCTCCCAACCCCGAGGGGACCCATGCATTGCATCTCAATTAGTCAGCAACCAGGTGTGG
AAAGTCCCCAGGCTCCCCAGCAGGCAGAAGTATGCAAAGCATGCGTCTCAATTAGTCAGCAACCATAGTC
CCGCCCCTAACTCCGCCCATCCCGCCCCTAACTCCGCCCAGTTCCGCCCATTCTCCGCCCCATGGCTGAC
TAATTTTTTTTATTTATGCAGAGGCCGAGGCCGCCTCGGCCTCTGAGCTATTCCAGAAGTAGTGAGGAGG
CTTTTTTGGAGGCCTAGGCTTTTGCAAAAAGCTTTCTAGAGGTACCACCGGAGCTTACCATGACCGAGTA
CAAGCCCACGGTGCGCCTCGCCACCCGCGACGACGTCCCCAGGGCCGTACGCACCCTCGCCGCCGCGTTC
GCCGACTACCCCGCCACGCGCCACACCGTCGATCCGGACCGCCACATCGAGCGGGTCACCGAGCTGCAAG
AACTCTTCCTCACGCGCGTCGGGCTCGACATCGGCAAGGTGTGGGTCGCGGACGACGGCGCCGCCGTGGC
GGTCTGGACCACGCCGGAGAGCGTCGAAGCGGGGGCGGTGTTCGCCGAGATCGGCCCGCGCATGGCCGAG
TTGAGCGGTTCCCGGCTGGCCGCGCAGCAACAGATGGAAGGCCTCCTGGCGCCGCACCGGCCCAAGGAGC
CCGCGTGGTTCCTGGCCACCGTCGGCGTCTCGCCCGACCACCAGGGCAAGGGTCTGGGCAGCGCCGTCGT
GCTCCCCGGAGTGGAGGCGGCCGAGCGCGCCGGGGTGCCCGCCTTCCTGGAGACCTCCGCGCCCCGCAAC
CTCCCCTTCTACGAGCGGCTCGGCTTCACCGTCACCGCCGACGTCGAGGTGCCCGAAGGACCGCGCACCT
GGTGCATGACCCGCAAGCCCGGTGCCAGTTAACGAATTCTAGATCTTGAGACAAATGGCAGTATTCATCC
ACAATTTTAAAAGAAAAGGGGGGATTGGGGGGTACAGTGCAGGGGAAAGAATAGTAGACATAATAGCAAC
AGACATACAAACTAAAGAATTACAAAAACAAATTACAAAAATTCAAAATTTTCGGGTTTATTACAGGGAC
AGCAGAGATCCACTTTGGCGCCGGCTCGAGGCCTGCAGGTGCAAAGATGGATAAAGTTTTAAACAGAGAG
GAATCTTTGCAGCTAATGGACCTTCTAGGTCTTGAAAGGAGTGGGAATTGGCTCCGGTGCCCGTCAGTGG
GCAGAGCGCACATCGCCCACAGTCCCCGAGAAGTTGGGGGGAGGGGTCGGCAATTGAACCGGTGCCTAGA
GAAGGTGGCGCGGGGTAAACTGGGAAAGTGATGTCGTGTACTGGCTCCGCCTTTTTCCCGAGGGTGGGGG
AGAACCGTATATAAGTGCAGTAGTCGCCGTGAACGTTCTTTTTCGCAACGGGTTTGCCGCCAGAACACAG
GTAAGTGCCGTGTGTGGTTCCCGCGGGCCTGGCCTCTTTACGGGTTATGGCCCTTGCGTGCCTTGAATTA
CTTCCACCTGGCTGCAGTACGTGATTCTTGATCCCGAGCTTCGGGTTGGAAGTGGGTGGGAGAGTTCGAG
GCCTTGCGCTTAAGGAGCCCCTTCGCCTCGTGCTTGAGTTGAGGCCTGGCCTGGGCGCTGGGGCCGCCGC
GTGCGAATCTGGTGGCACCTTCGCGCCTGTCTCGCTGCTTTCGATAAGTCTCTAGCCATTTAAAATTTTT
GATGACCTGCTGCGACGCTTTTTTTCTGGCAAGATAGTCTTGTAAATGCGGGCCAAGATCTGCACACTGG
TATTTCGGTTTTTGGGGCCGCGGGCGGCGACGGGGCCCGTGCGTCCCAGCGCACATGTTCGGCGAGGCGG
GGCCTGCGAGCGCGGCCACCGAGAATCGGACGGGGGTAGTCTCAAGCTGGCCGGCCTGCTCTGGTGCCTG
GCCTCGCGCCGCCGTGTATCGCCCCGCCCTGGGCGGCAAGGCTGGCCCGGTCGGCACCAGTTGCGTGAGC
GGAAAGATGGCCGCTTCCCGGCCCTGCTGCAGGGAGCTCAAAATGGAGGACGCGGCGCTCGGGAGAGCGG
GCGGGTGAGTCACCCACACAAAGGAAAAGGGCCTTTCCGTCCTCAGCCGTCGCTTCATGTGACTCCACGG
AGTACCGGGCGCCGTCCAGGCACCTCGATTAGTTCTCGAGCTTTTGGAGTACGTCGTCTTTAGGTTGGGG
GGAGGGGTTTTATGCGATGGAGTTTCCCCACACTGAGTGGGTGGAGACTGAAGTTAGGCCAGCTTGGCAC
TTGATGTAATTCTCCTTGGAATTTGCCCTTTTTGAGTTTGGATCTTGGTTCATTCTCAAGCCTCAGACAG
TGGTTCAAAGTTTTTTTCTTCCATTTCAGGTGTCGTGAGGCTAGCACCGCCACCATGTACACACGTCGGT
ACTCAAGCATAAGCAGTACTATAATGGATGTAGACAGCACAATTTCCAGTGGGCGTTCAACTCCAGCAAT
GATGAATGGACAAGGAAGCACTACTTCTTCAAGCAAAAATATTGCCTATAATTGTTGTTGGGACCAGTGC
CAGGCTTGCTTCAACTCTAGCCCAGATCTGGCAGATCACATCCGTTCCATACATGTAGATGGTCAGCGAG
GAGGGGTATTTGTTTGCTTATGGAAAGGTTGTAAAGTATATAACACTCCATCTACCAGTCAAAGTTGGTT
ACAAAGGCATATGCTGACACACAGTGGAGACAAACCTTTCAAGTGTGTTGTTGGTGGCTGCAATGCCAGC
TTTGCTTCTCAGGGAGGGCTAGCTCGTCATGTACCCACACACTTCAGTCAGCAGAACTCCTCAAAAGTTT
CTAGCCAGCCAAAGGCCAAAGAAGAATCTCCTTCTAAAGCTGGAATGAACAAAAGGAGGAAATTAAAGAA
CAAAAGACGACGCTCATTACCACGGCCACATGATTTCTTCGATGCACAAACACTGGATGCGATAAGACAT
CGAGCCATATGCTTTAACCTCTCAGCTCATATAGAAAGTTTAGGGAAGGGACACAGTGTTGTTTTTCATA
GTACTGTAATAGCTAAGAGAAAAGAAGATTCTGGGAAGATCAAACTTTTGCTTCATTGGATGCCTGAAGA
CATTCTGCCTGATGTGTGGGTGAATGAAAGTGAACGACATCAGTTAAAAACTAAAGTAGTTCATTTATCA
AAGCTACCCAAAGATACTGCCTTGCTTTTGGACCCAAACATATACAGAACAATGCCGCAGAAGAGGTTGA
AGAGAACTCTGATAAGAAAAGTGTTCAATTTGTATTTAAGCAAACAGTAGTAATGAACTAGTCCGTAACT
TGAAAGTATTTCGATTTCTTGGCTTTATATATCTTGTGGAAAGGACGAGGCCAGCCCTGAACGACCACAT
ACACGCGTTAAGTCGACAATCAACCTCTGGATTACAAAATTTGTGAAAGATTGACTGGTATTCTTAACTA
TGTTGCTCCTTTTACGCTATGTGGATACGCTGCTTTAATGCCTTTGTATCATGCTATTGCTTCCCGTATG
GCTTTCATTTTCTCCTCCTTGTATAAATCCTGGTTGCTGTCTCTTTATGAGGAGTTGTGGCCCGTTGTCA
GGCAACGTGGCGTGGTGTGCACTGTGTTTGCTGACGCAACCCCCACTGGTTGGGGCATTGCCACCACCTG
TCAGCTCCTTTCCGGGACTTTCGCTTTCCCCCTCCCTATTGCCACGGCGGAACTCATCGCCGCCTGCCTT
GCCCGCTGCTGGACAGGGGCTCGGCTGTTGGGCACTGACAATTCCGTGGTGTTGTCGGGGAAATCATCGT
CCTTTCCTTGGCTGCTCGCCTGTGTTGCCACCTGGATTCTGCGCGGGACGTCCTTCTGCTACGTCCCTTC
GGCCCTCAATCCAGCGGACCTTCCTTCCCGCGGCCTGCTGCCGGCTCTGCGGCCTCTTCCGCGTCTTCGC
CTTCGCCCTCAGACGAGTCGGATCTCCCTTTGGGCCGCCTCCCCGCGTCGACTTTAAGACCAATGACTTA
CAAGGCAGCTGTAGATCTTAGCCACTTTTTAAAAGAAAAGGGGGGACTGGAAGGGCTAATTCACTCCCAA
CGAAGACAAGATCTGCTTTTTGCTTGTACTGGGTCTCTCTGGTTAGACCAGATCTGAGCCTGGGAGCTCT
CTGGCTAACTAGGGAACCCACTGCTTAAGCCTCAATAAAGCTTGCCTTGAGTGCTTCAAGTAGTGTGTGC
CCGTCTGTTGTGTGACTCTGGTAACTAGAGATCCCTCAGACCCTTTTAGTCAGTGTGGAAAATCTCTAGC
AGTACGTATAGTAGTTCATGTCATCTTATTATTCAGTATTTATAACTTGCAAAGAAATGAATATCAGAGA
GTGAGAGGAACTTGTTTATTGCAGCTTATAATGGTTACAAATAAAGCAATAGCATCACAAATTTCACAAA
TAAAGCATTTTTTTCACTGCATTCTAGTTGTGGTTTGTCCAAACTCATCAATGTATCTTATCATGTCTGG
CTCTAGCTATCCCGCCCCTAACTCCGCCCATCCCGCCCCTAACTCCGCCCAGTTCCGCCCATTCTCCGCC
CCATGGCTGACTAATTTTTTTTATTTATGCAGAGGCCGAGGCCGCCTCGGCCTCTGAGCTATTCCAGAAG
TAGTGAGGAGGCTTTTTTGGAGGCCTAGGGACGTACCCAATTCGCCCTATAGTGAGTCGTATTACGCGCG
CTCACTGGCCGTCGTTTTACAACGTCGTGACTGGGAAAACCCTGGCGTTACCCAACTTAATCGCCTTGCA
GCACATCCCCCTTTCGCCAGCTGGCGTAATAGCGAAGAGGCCCGCACCGATCGCCCTTCCCAACAGTTGC
GCAGCCTGAATGGCGAATGGG
[124 nt withheld, positions 6602-6725]
C
[91 nt withheld, positions 6727-6817]
A
[49 nt withheld, positions 6819-6867]
CCTTTGACGTTGGAGTCCACGTTCTTT
[37 nt withheld, positions 6895-6931]
ACCCTATCTCGGTCTATTCTTTTGATTTATAAGGGATTTTGCCGATTTCGGCCTATTGGTTAAAAAATGA
GCTGATTTAACAAAAATTTAACGCGAATTTTAACAAAATATTAACGCTTACAATTTAGGTGGCACTTTTC
GGGGAAATGTGCGCGGAACCCCTATTTGTTTATTTTTCTAAATACATTCAAATATGTATCCGCTCATGAG
ACAATAACCCTGATAAATGCTTCAATAATATTGAAAAAGGAAGAGTATGAGTATTCAACATTTCCGTGTC
GCCCTTATTCCCTTTTTTGCGGCATTTTGCCTTCCTGTTTTTGCTCACCCAGAAACGCTGGTGAAAGTAA
AAGATGCTGAAGATCAGTTGGGTGCACGAGTGGGTTACATCGAACTGGATCTCAACAGCGGTAAGATCCT
TGAGAGTTTTCGCCCCGAAGAACGTTTTCCAATGATGAGCACTTTTAAAGTTCTGCTATGTGGCGCGGTA
TTATCCCGTATTGACGCCGGGCAAGAGCAACTCGGTCGCCGCATACACTATTCTCAGAATGACTTGGTTG
AGTACTCACCAGTCACAGAAAAGCATCTTACGGATGGCATGACAGTAAGAGAATTATGCAGTGCTGCCAT
AACCATGAGTGATAACACTGCGGCCAACTTACTTCTGACAACGATCGGAGGACCGAAGGAGCTAACCGCT
TTTTTGCACAACATGGGGGATCATGTAACTCGCCTTGATCGTTGGGAACCGGAGCTGAATGAAGCCATAC
CAAACGACGAGCGTGACACCACGATGCCTGTAGCAATGGCAACAACGTTGCGCAAACTATTAACTGGCGA
ACTACTTACTCTAGCTTCCCGGCAACAATTAATAGACTGGATGGAGGCGGATAAAGTTGCAGGACCACTT
CTGCGCTCGGCCCTTCCGGCTGGCTGGTTTATTGCTGATAAATCTGGAGCCGGTGAGCGTGGGTCTCGCG
GTATCATTGCAGCACTGGGGCCAGATGGTAAGCCCTCCCGTATCGTAGTTATCTACACGACGGGGAGTCA
GGCAACTATGGATGAACGAAATAGACAGATCGCTGAGATAGGTGCCTCACTGATTAAGCATTGGTAACTG
TCAGACCAAGTTTACTCATATATACTTTAGATTGATTTAAAACTTCATTTTTAATTTAAAAGGATCTAGG
TGAAGATCCTTTTTGATAATCTCATGACCAAAATCCCTTAACGTGAGTTTTCGTTCCACTGAGCGTCAGA
CCCCGTAGAAAAGATCAAAGGATCTTCTTGAGATCCTTTTTTTCTGCGCGTAATCTGCTGCTTGCAAACA
AAAAAACCACCGCTACCAGCGGTGGTTTGTTTGCCGGATCAAGAGCTACCAACTCTTTTTCCGAAGGTAA
CTGGCTTCAGCAGAGCGCAGATACCAAATACTGTTCTTCTAGTGTAGCCGTAGTTAGGCCACCACTTCAA
GAACTCTGTAGCACCGCCTACATACCTCGCTCTGCTAATCCTGTTACCAGTGGCTGCTGCCAGTGGCGAT
AAGTCGTGTCTTACCGGGTTGGACTCAAGACGATAGTTACCGGATAAGGCGCAGCGGTCGGGCTGAACGG
GGGGTTCGTGCACACAGCCCAGCTTGGAGCGAACGACCTACACCGAACTGAGATACCTACAGCGTGAGCT
ATGAGAAAGCGCCACGCTTCCCGAAGGGAGAAAGGCGGACAGGTATCCGGTAAGCGGCAGGGTCGGAACA
GGAGAGCGCACGAGGGAGCTTCCAGGGGGAAACGCCTGGTATCTTTATAGTCCTGTCGGGTTTCGCCACC
TCTGACTTGAGCGTCGATTTTTGTGATGCTCGTCAGGGGGGCGGAGCCTATGGAAAAACGCCAGCAACGC
GGCCTTTTTACGGTTCCTGGCCTTTTGCTGGCCTTTTGCTCACATGTTCTTTCCTGCGTTATCCCCTGAT
TCTGTGGATAACCGTATTACCGCCTTTGAGTGAGCTGATACCGCTCGCCGCAGCCGAACGACCGAGCGCA
GCGAGTCAGTGAGCGAGGAAGCGGAAGAGCGCCCAATACGCAAACCGCCTCTCCCCGCGCGTTGGCCGAT
TCATTAATGCAGCTGGCACGACAGGTTTCCCGACTGGAAAGCGGGCAGTGAGCGCAACGCAATTAATGTG
AGTTAGCTCACTCATTAGGCACCCCAGGCTTTACACTTTATGCTTCCGGCTCGTATGTTGTGTGGAATTG
TGAGCGGATAACAATTTCACACAGGAAACAGCTATGACCATGATTACGCCAAGCGCGCAATTAACCCTCA
CTAAAGGGAACAAAAGCTGGAGCTGCAAGC
Features (pLannotate 1.2.2; 31 found; start..end, strand, type, name):
      5..231     +  promoter       RSV promoter: Rous sarcoma virus enhancer/promoter
    232..412     +  LTR            5' LTR (truncated): truncated 5' long terminal repeat (LTR) from HIV-1
    459..584     +  misc_feature   HIV-1 Ψ: packaging signal of human immunodeficiency virus type 1
    568..931     +  CDS            HIV-1 gag (fragment): gag protein from human immunodeficiency virus 1; gag
   1077..1310    +  misc_feature   RRE: The Rev response element (RRE) of HIV-1 allows for Rev-dependent mRNA export from the nucleus to the cytoplasm.
   1687..1713    +  CDS            Rev (fragment): human immunodeficiency virus 1 (HIV-1) Rev protein; rev; enhances nuclear export of unspliced and incompletely spliced viral mRNAs
   1720..1743    +  promoter       SV40 promoter (fragment): SV40 early promoter
   1744..1815    +  promoter       SV40 promoter (fragment): SV40 enhancer and early promoter
   1839..1974    +  rep_origin     SV40 ori: SV40 origin of replication
   2020..2616    +  CDS            PuroR (fragment): puromycin N-acetyltransferase; pac from Streptomyces; confers resistance to puromycin
   2665..2782    +  misc_feature   cPPT/CTS: central polypurine tract and central termination sequence of HIV-1
   2847..2913    +  CDS            small t antigen (fragment): SV40 (simian virus 40) small t antigen
   2920..4098    +  promoter       EF-1α promoter: strong constitutive promoter for human elongation factor EF-1α
   4136..5017    +  CDS            AEBP2 (fragment): AEBP2_HUMAN - Experimental evidence at protein level: Swiss-Prot protein existence level 1. Acts as an accessory subunit for the core Polycomb repressive complex 2 (PRC2), which mediates histone H3K27 (H3K27me3) trimethylation on chromatin leading to transcriptional repression of the affected target gene (PubMed:15225548, PubMed:31959557, PubMed:29499137). Plays a role in nucleosome localization of the PRC2 complex (PubMed:29499137). From Homo sapiens (Human).
   5033..5086    +  promoter       U6 promoter (fragment): RNA polymerase III promoter for human U6 snRNA
   5128..5716    +  misc_feature   WPRE: woodchuck hepatitis virus posttranscriptional regulatory element
   5767..5786    +  misc_feature   cPPT/CTS (fragment): central polypurine tract and central termination sequence of HIV-1
   5788..6021    +  LTR            3' LTR (ΔU3): self-inactivating 3' long terminal repeat (LTR) from HIV-1
   6099..6220    +  polyA_signal   SV40 poly(A) signal: SV40 polyadenylation signal
   6260..6395    +  rep_origin     SV40 ori: SV40 origin of replication
   6416..6434    -  promoter       T7 promoter: promoter for bacteriophage T7 RNA polymerase
   6442..6597    +  CDS            lacZα (fragment): LacZα fragment of β-galactosidase; lacZ fragment
   6602..7030    +  rep_origin     f1 ori (sequence partly withheld): f1 bacteriophage origin of replication; arrow indicates direction of (+) strand synthesis
   7083..7187    +  promoter       AmpR promoter: bla
   7188..8048    +  CDS            AmpR: β-lactamase; bla; confers resistance to ampicillin, carbenicillin, and related antibiotics
   8219..8807    +  rep_origin     ori: high-copy-number ColE1/pMB1/pBR322/pUC origin of replication
   8990..9082    +  CDS            lacI (fragment): lac repressor; lacI; The lac repressor binds to the lac operator to inhibit transcription in E. coli. This inhibition can be relieved by adding lactose or isopropyl-β-D-thiogalactopyranoside (IPTG).
   9095..9116    +  protein_bind   CAP binding site: CAP binding activates transcription in the presence of cAMP. E. coli catabolite activator protein
   9131..9161    +  promoter       lac promoter: promoter for the E. coli lac operon
   9169..9185    +  protein_bind   lac operator: The lac repressor binds to the lac operator to inhibit transcription in E. coli. This inhibition can be relieved by adding lactose or isopropyl-β-D-thiogalactopyranoside (IPTG). lac repressor encoded by lacI
   9230..9248    +  promoter       T3 promoter: promoter for bacteriophage T3 RNA polymerase
