[The description below was written by a language model from this plasmid's Addgene catalogue record and pLannotate feature annotations shown in this document.]
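Description:
TFORF1312 is a lentiviral mammalian expression plasmid built on the pLX_TRC317 backbone and carrying a human AEBP2 open reading frame, one member of a barcoded transcription factor ORF collection. It is propagated in E. coli through a high-copy ColE1/pUC-type origin with ampicillin resistance (AmpR), and also carries an f1 origin and leftover lac/lacZα, T7 and T3 cloning-vector elements outside the viral region. The depositor notes that the plasmid can recombine, which is common for LTR-containing vectors. The sequenced record is 9,271 nt, consistent with the stated backbone plus an insert of about 1 kb.

The transfer cassette follows a third-generation, self-inactivating layout. An RSV promoter fused to a truncated HIV-1 5' LTR drives genomic RNA production in packaging cells, followed by the Ψ packaging signal with a gag fragment, the RRE for Rev-dependent nuclear export, a cPPT/CTS, and a ΔU3 3' LTR that inactivates LTR promoter activity after integration. Within this region, an SV40 early promoter drives the puromycin resistance gene for selection of transduced cells, and the EF-1α promoter drives AEBP2, a zinc-finger accessory subunit of Polycomb repressive complex 2. A WPRE downstream of the ORF enhances transcript stability and expression.

According to the record, each ORF in the collection is paired with a unique 24-bp barcode. The barcode is not annotated in the feature table, and a short U6 promoter fragment is called between the ORF and the WPRE. The barcodes allow individual transcription factors to be identified in pooled overexpression screens, such as those used to study directed differentiation.
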