Addgene plasmid #142783: TFORF1312
Purpose: Lentiviral vector for overexpressing transcription factor ORFs with unique 24-bp barcodes. Barcodes facilitate identification of transcription factors in pooled screens.
Depositing lab: Feng Zhang. Depositing organization: Broad Institute. Publication: A transcription factor atlas of directed differentiation. Joung J, Ma S, Tay T, Geiger-Schuller KR, Kirchgatterer PC, Verdine VK, Guo B, Arias-Garcia MA, Allen WE, Singh A, Kuksenko O, Abudayyeh OO, Gootenberg JS, Fu Z, Macrae RK, Buenrostro JD, Regev A, Zhang F. Cell. 2023 Jan 5;186(1):209-229.e26. doi: 10.1016/j.cell.2022.11.026. PubMed 36608654.
Backbone
  Vector backbone: pLX_TRC317
  Backbone manufacturer: Broad Institute Genetic Perturbation Platform
  Backbone size w/o insert (bp): 8264
  Vector type: Mammalian Expression, Lentiviral
  Selectable markers: Puromycin
Growth in bacteria
  Bacterial resistance: Ampicillin, 100 μg/mL
  Growth temperature: 37°C
  Growth strain: NEB Stable
  Copy number: High Copy
Gene/Insert
  Gene/Insert name: AEBP2
  Species: H. sapiens (human)
  Insert size (bp): 1007
  Entrez Gene: AEBP2
  Promoter: EF1a
  Cloning method: Unknown
  Sequencing primers: 5′ GGGTGGAGACTGAAGTTAGGCCAG; 3′ CACATAGCGTAAAAGGAGCAACATAG
Terms and licenses: Academic/Nonprofit Terms; Industry Terms: Not Available to Industry
Depositor comments: NM_001267043,ENST00000360995 . The transcription factor ORF portion of this plasmid was synthesized by Genewiz. Please test multiple small colonies in case of plasmid recombination. To make this collection available in a timely manner, a portion of this collection was not fully sequenced by Addgene. If an Addgene verified full plasmid sequence is not available, please contact us prior to placing an order to request the full sequence.
How to cite: TFORF1312 was a gift from Feng Zhang (Addgene plasmid # 142783 ; http://n2t.net/addgene:142783 ; RRID:Addgene_142783)
