>Addgene plasmid #142783 | TFORF1312 | depositor partial sequence | sequence record 280487 | Insert
ACCGCCACCATGTACACACGTCGGTACTCAAGCATAAGCAGTACTATAATGGATGTAGACAGCACAATTT
CCAGTGGGCGTTCAACTCCAGCAATGATGAATGGACAAGGAAGCACTACTTCTTCAAGCAAAAATATTGC
CTATAATTGTTGTTGGGACCAGTGCCAGGCTTGCTTCAACTCTAGCCCAGATCTGGCAGATCACATCCGT
TCCATACATGTAGATGGTCAGCGAGGAGGGGTATTTGTTTGCTTATGGAAAGGTTGTAAAGTATATAACA
CTCCATCTACCAGTCAAAGTTGGTTACAAAGGCATATGCTGACACACAGTGGAGACAAACCTTTCAAGTG
TGTTGTTGGTGGCTGCAATGCCAGCTTTGCTTCTCAGGGAGGGCTAGCTCGTCATGTACCCACACACTTC
AGTCAGCAGAACTCCTCAAAAGTTTCTAGCCAGCCAAAGGCCAAAGAAGAATCTCCTTCTAAAGCTGGAA
TGAACAAAAGGAGGAAATTAAAGAACAAAAGACGACGCTCATTACCACGGCCACATGATTTCTTCGATGC
ACAAACACTGGATGCGATAAGACATCGAGCCATATGCTTTAACCTCTCAGCTCATATAGAAAGTTTAGGG
AAGGGACACAGTGTTGTTTTTCATAGTACTGTAATAGCTAAGAGAAAAGAAGATTCTGGGAAGATCAAAC
TTTTGCTTCATTGGATGCCTGAAGACATTCTGCCTGATGTGTGGGTGAATGAAAGTGAACGACATCAGTT
AAAAACTAAAGTAGTTCATTTATCAAAGCTACCCAAAGATACTGCCTTGCTTTTGGACCCAAACATATAC
AGAACAATGCCGCAGAAGAGGTTGAAGAGAACTCTGATAAGAAAAGTGTTCAATTTGTATTTAAGCAAAC
AGTAGTAATGAACTAGTCCGTAACTTGAAAGTATTTCGATTTCTTGGCTTTATATATCTTGTGGAAAGGA
CGAGGCCAGCCCTGAACGACCACATAC
