>Addgene plasmid #142783 | TFORF1312 | depositor partial sequence | sequence record 280488 | Barcode
GGCCAGCCCTGAACGACCACATAC
